Addgene plasmid #223376: pYPQAT04
Purpose: T-DNA vector for SpCas9 mediated mutagenesis for monocot plants; NGG PAM; Cas9 was driven by ZmUbi1 and the sgRNA was driven by OsU3 promoter; Hygromycin for plants selection.
Depositing lab: Yiping Qi. Publication: A comprehensive all-in-one CRISPR toolbox for large-scale screens in plants. Cheng Y, Li G, Qi A, Mandlik R, Pan C, Wang D, Ge S, Qi Y. Plant Cell. 2025 Apr 9:koaf081. doi: 10.1093/plcell/koaf081. PubMed 40202185.
Backbone
  Vector backbone: pYPQ166
  Vector type: Plant Expression, CRISPR
  Selectable markers: Hygromycin
Growth in bacteria
  Bacterial resistance: Kanamycin, 50 μg/mL
  Growth temperature: 37°C
  Growth strain: DH5alpha
  Copy number: High Copy
Gene/Insert
  Gene/Insert name: ZmUbi-SpCas9-OsU3-gRNA scaffold
  Tag / fusion protein: NLS; 3x FLAG
Terms and licenses: Academic/Nonprofit Terms; Industry Terms: Not Available to Industry
How to cite: pYPQAT04 was a gift from Yiping Qi (Addgene plasmid # 223376 ; http://n2t.net/addgene:223376 ; RRID:Addgene_223376)
