[The description below was written by a language model from this plasmid's Addgene catalogue record and pLannotate feature annotations shown in this document.]
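Description:
pYPQAT04 is an 18.5 kb all-in-one binary T-DNA vector for SpCas9-mediated mutagenesis in monocot plants, recognising NGG PAMs. The catalogue lists pYPQ166 as its backbone. The replicative part of the plasmid carries a high-copy ColE1/pUC-type origin with a bom site for propagation in E. coli. It also carries the pVS1 oriV, RepA and StaA functions, which typically support replication and stable maintenance in Agrobacterium. Bacterial selection is by kanamycin (aphA-3). The annotation also detects an IS5 transposase gene (insH10) and a flanking yghO fragment in the backbone between the left border and KanR. This suggests an E. coli insertion sequence is present in the sequenced clone, although the record does not comment on it.

Between the nopaline-type right and left border repeats lie three units. The maize Ubi1 promoter drives S. pyogenes Cas9, which the catalogue describes as fused to an NLS and 3xFLAG (the annotation picks up a FLAG fragment upstream of the coding sequence), and the unit is terminated by the pea rbcS-E9 terminator. Downstream, the rice U3 snRNA promoter is positioned to transcribe the sgRNA. A lac promoter/lacZα fragment sits between this promoter and the gRNA scaffold. It probably acts as a replaceable stuffer, allowing blue/white screening when a guide spacer is cloned in, though the record does not state the cloning scheme. The attB1, attB5 and attB2 sites flanking these units are remnants of multisite Gateway assembly. An enhanced CaMV 35S promoter spanning the sequence origin drives hygromycin phosphotransferase with a CaMV poly(A) signal, allowing selection of transformed plants. The associated publication title points to use in large-scale CRISPR screens in plants.
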