Features (pLannotate 1.2.2; 42 found; start..end, strand, type, name):
      1..174     +  promoter       35SPPDK promoter (fragment): hybrid promoter consisting of the cauliflower mosaic virus 35S enhancer fused to the maize C4PPDK basal promoter (Yoo et al., 2007)
    173..219     +  promoter       minimal CaMV 35S promoter: minimal 35S promoter from cauliflower mosaic virus
    294..1319    +  CDS            HygR: hygromycin B phosphotransferase confers resistance to hygromycin
   1360..1534    +  polyA_signal   CaMV poly(A) signal: cauliflower mosaic virus polyadenylation signal
   1612..1636    -  misc_feature   LB T-DNA repeat: left border repeat from nopaline C58 T-DNA
   1968..2081    -  CDS            yghO (fragment) (sequence partly withheld): YGHO_ECOLI - Experimental evidence at transcript level: Swiss-Prot protein existence level 2. From Escherichia coli (strain K12).
   2080..3057    +  CDS            insH10 (sequence withheld): INH10_ECOLI - Protein inferred from homology: Swiss-Prot protein existence level 3. Involved in the transposition of the insertion sequence IS5. From Escherichia coli (strain K12).
   3260..4054    +  CDS            KanR: aminoglycoside phosphotransferase; aphA-3; confers resistance to kanamycin
   4141..4729    +  rep_origin     ori: high-copy-number ColE1/pMB1/pBR322/pUC origin of replication
   4915..5055    -  misc_feature   bom: basis of mobility region from pBR322
   5157..5196    -  CDS            rop (fragment): Rop protein, which maintains plasmids at low copy number; rop
   5399..5593    -  rep_origin     pVS1 oriV: origin of replication for the Pseudomonas plasmid pVS1 (Heeb et al., 2000)
   5659..6732    -  CDS            pVS1 RepA: replication protein from the Pseudomonas plasmid pVS1 (Heeb et al., 2000)
   7161..7790    -  CDS            pVS1 StaA: stability protein from the Pseudomonas plasmid pVS1 (Heeb et al., 2000)
   8344..8745    -  CDS            Y4CG_SINFN (fragment): Protein inferred from homology: Swiss-Prot protein existence level 3. From Sinorhizobium fredii (strain NBRC 101917 / NGR234).
   9085..9109    -  misc_feature   RB T-DNA repeat: right border repeat from nopaline C58 T-DNA
   9175..9329    -  CDS            lacZα (fragment): LacZα fragment of β-galactosidase; lacZ fragment
   9344..11340   +  promoter       Ubi promoter: maize polyubiquitin gene promoter
  11383..11407   +  protein_bind   attB1: mutant version of attB; recombination site for the Gateway® BP reaction BP Clonase™
  11471..11490   +  CDS            2xFLAG (fragment): two tandem FLAG® epitope tags
  11546..15646   +  CDS            cas9: CAS9_STRP1 - Also known as csn1 From Streptococcus pyogenes serotype M1.
  15704..16327   +  terminator     E9 terminator: terminator and polyadenylation signal from the pea rbcS-E9 gene
  16369..16389   +  protein_bind   attB5: mutant version of attB; core recombination site for the Gateway® BP reaction BP Clonase™
  16426..16803   +  promoter       OsU3 promoter: Oryza sativa (rice) snRNA U3 promoter
  16811..16829   -  rep_origin     f1 ori (fragment): f1 bacteriophage origin of replication; arrow indicates direction of (+) strand synthesis
  16834..16989   -  CDS            lacZα (fragment): LacZα fragment of β-galactosidase; lacZ fragment
  16997..17015   +  promoter       T7 promoter: promoter for bacteriophage T7 RNA polymerase
  17024..17047   -  misc_feature   MCS (fragment): pBluescript multiple cloning site
  17063..17081   -  promoter       T3 promoter: promoter for bacteriophage T3 RNA polymerase
  17124..17146   -  protein_bind   lac operator (fragment): The lac repressor binds to the lac operator to inhibit transcription in E. coli. This inhibition can be relieved by adding lactose or isopropyl-β-D-thiogalactopyranoside (IPTG). lac repressor encoded by lacI
  17150..17180   -  promoter       lac promoter: promoter for the E. coli lac operon
  17195..17216   -  protein_bind   CAP binding site: CAP binding activates transcription in the presence of cAMP. E. coli catabolite activator protein
  17258..17333   +  misc_RNA       gRNA scaffold: guide RNA scaffold for the Streptococcus pyogenes CRISPR/Cas9 system
  17388..17416   -  misc_feature   MCS (fragment): pBluescript multiple cloning site
  17422..17446   -  protein_bind   attB2: mutant version of attB; recombination site for the Gateway® BP reaction BP Clonase™
  17464..17499   -  misc_feature   MCS (fragment): pBluescript multiple cloning site
  17510..17762   +  terminator     NOS terminator: nopaline synthase terminator and poly(A) signal
  17801..17823   -  protein_bind   lac operator (fragment): The lac repressor binds to the lac operator to inhibit transcription in E. coli. This inhibition can be relieved by adding lactose or isopropyl-β-D-thiogalactopyranoside (IPTG). lac repressor encoded by lacI
  17827..17857   -  promoter       lac promoter: promoter for the E. coli lac operon
  17872..17893   -  protein_bind   CAP binding site: CAP binding activates transcription in the presence of cAMP. E. coli catabolite activator protein
  17906..17994   -  CDS            lacI (fragment): lac repressor; lacI; The lac repressor binds to the lac operator to inhibit transcription in E. coli. This inhibition can be relieved by adding lactose or isopropyl-β-D-thiogalactopyranoside (IPTG).
  18084..18461   +  promoter       CaMV 35S promoter (enhanced) (fragment): cauliflower mosaic virus 35S promoter with a duplicated enhancer region
>Addgene plasmid #223376 | pYPQAT04 | addgene full sequence | sequence record 453299 | Addgene NGS Result
AAGGAAAGGCTATCGTTCAAGATGCCTCTGCCGACAGTGGTCCCAAAGATGGACCCCCACCCACGAGGAG
CATCGTGGAAAAAGAAGACGTTCCAACCACGTCTTCAAAGCAAGTGGATTGATGTGATATCTCCACTGAC
GTAAGGGATGACGCACAATCCCACTATCCTTCGCAAGACCCTTCCTCTATATAAGGAAGTTCATTTCATT
TGGAGAGGACACGCTGAAATCACCAGTCTCTCTCTACAAATCTATCTCTCTCGAGCTTTCGCAGATCCGG
GGGGCAATGAGATATGAAAAAGCCTGAACTCACCGCGACGTCTGTCGAGAAGTTTCTGATCGAAAAGTTC
GACAGCGTCTCCGACCTGATGCAGCTCTCGGAGGGCGAAGAATCTCGTGCTTTCAGCTTCGATGTAGGAG
GGCGTGGATATGTCCTGCGGGTAAATAGCTGCGCCGATGGTTTCTACAAAGATCGTTATGTTTATCGGCA
CTTTGCATCGGCCGCGCTCCCGATTCCGGAAGTGCTTGACATTGGGGAGTTTAGCGAGAGCCTGACCTAT
TGCATCTCCCGCCGTTCACAGGGTGTCACGTTGCAAGACCTGCCTGAAACCGAACTGCCCGCTGTTCTAC
AACCGGTCGCGGAGGCTATGGATGCGATCGCTGCGGCCGATCTTAGCCAGACGAGCGGGTTCGGCCCATT
CGGACCGCAAGGAATCGGTCAATACACTACATGGCGTGATTTCATATGCGCGATTGCTGATCCCCATGTG
TATCACTGGCAAACTGTGATGGACGACACCGTCAGTGCGTCCGTCGCGCAGGCTCTCGATGAGCTGATGC
TTTGGGCCGAGGACTGCCCCGAAGTCCGGCACCTCGTGCACGCGGATTTCGGCTCCAACAATGTCCTGAC
GGACAATGGCCGCATAACAGCGGTCATTGACTGGAGCGAGGCGATGTTCGGGGATTCCCAATACGAGGTC
GCCAACATCTTCTTCTGGAGGCCGTGGTTGGCTTGTATGGAGCAGCAGACGCGCTACTTCGAGCGGAGGC
ATCCGGAGCTTGCAGGATCGCCACGACTCCGGGCGTATATGCTCCGCATTGGTCTTGACCAACTCTATCA
GAGCTTGGTTGACGGCAATTTCGATGATGCAGCTTGGGCGCAGGGTCGATGCGACGCAATCGTCCGATCC
GGAGCCGGGACTGTCGGGCGTACACAAATCGCCCGCAGAAGCGCGGCCGTCTGGACCGATGGCTGTGTAG
AAGTACTCGCCGATAGTGGAAACCGACGCCCCAGCACTCGTCCGAGGGCAAAGAAATAGAGTAGATGCCG
ACCGGGATCTGTCGATCGACAAGCTCGAGTTTCTCCATAATAATGTGTGAGTAGTTCCCAGATAAGGGAA
TTAGGGTTCCTATAGGGTTTCGCTCATGTGTTGAGCATATAAGAAACCCTTAGTATGTATTTGTATTTGT
AAAATACTTCTATCAATAAAATTTCTAATTCCTAAAACCAAAATCCAGTACTAAAATCCAGATCCCCCGA
ATTAATTCGGCGTTAATTCAGTACATTAAAAACGTCCGCAATGTGTTATTAAGTTGTCTAAGCGTCAATT
TGTTTACACCACAATATATCCTGCCACCAGCCAGCCAACAGCTCCCCGACCGGCAGCTCGGCACAAAATC
ACCACTCGATACAGGCAGCCCATCAGTCCGGGACGGCGTCAGCGGGAGAGCCGTTGTAAGGCGGCAGACT
TTGCTCATGTTACCGATGCTATTCGGAAGAACGGCAACTAAGCTGCCGGGTTTGAAACACGGATGATCTC
GCGGAGGGTAGCATGTTGATTGTAACGATGACAGAGCGTTGCTGCCTGTGATCACCGCGGTTTCAAAATC
GGCTCCGTCGATACTATGTTATACGCCAACTTTGAAAACAACTTTGAAAAAGCTGTTTTCTGGTATTTAA
GGTTTTAGAATGCAAGGAACAGTGAATTGGAGTTCGTCTTGTTATAATTAGGGAAGGTGCGAACAAGTCC
CTGATATGAGATCATGTTTGTCATCTGGAGCCATAGAACAGGGTTCATC
[978 nt withheld, positions 2080-3057]
TAAAAACTGGGGATAACGCCTTAAATGGCGAAGAAACGGTCTAAATAGGCTGATTCAAGGCATTTACGGG
AGAAAAAATCGGCTCAAACATGAAGAAATGAAATGACTGAGTCAGCCGAGAAGAATTTCCCCGCTTATTC
GCACCTTCCTTAGCTTCTTGGGGTATCTTTAAATACTGTAGAAAAGAGGAAGGAAATAATAAATGGCTAA
AATGAGAATATCACCGGAATTGAAAAAACTGATCGAAAAATACCGCTGCGTAAAAGATACGGAAGGAATG
TCTCCTGCTAAGGTATATAAGCTGGTGGGAGAAAATGAAAACCTATATTTAAAAATGACGGACAGCCGGT
ATAAAGGGACCACCTATGATGTGGAACGGGAAAAGGACATGATGCTATGGCTGGAAGGAAAGCTGCCTGT
TCCAAAGGTCCTGCACTTTGAACGGCATGATGGCTGGAGCAATCTGCTCATGAGTGAGGCCGATGGCGTC
CTTTGCTCGGAAGAGTATGAAGATGAACAAAGCCCTGAAAAGATTATCGAGCTGTATGCGGAGTGCATCA
GGCTCTTTCACTCCATCGACATATCGGATTGTCCCTATACGAATAGCTTAGACAGCCGCTTAGCCGAATT
GGATTACTTACTGAATAACGATCTGGCCGATGTGGATTGCGAAAACTGGGAAGAAGACACTCCATTTAAA
GATCCGCGCGAGCTGTATGATTTTTTAAAGACGGAAAAGCCCGAAGAGGAACTTGTCTTTTCCCACGGCG
ACCTGGGAGACAGCAACATCTTTGTGAAAGATGGCAAAGTAAGTGGCTTTATTGATCTTGGGAGAAGCGG
CAGGGCGGACAAGTGGTATGACATTGCCTTCTGCGTCCGGTCGATCAGGGAGGATATCGGGGAAGAACAG
TATGTCGAGCTATTTTTTGACTTACTGGGGATCAAGCCTGATTGGGAGAAAATAAAATATTATATTTTAC
TGGATGAATTGTTTTAGTACCTAGAATGCATGACCAAAATCCCTTAACGTGAGTTTTCGTTCCACTGAGC
GTCAGACCCCGTAGAAAAGATCAAAGGATCTTCTTGAGATCCTTTTTTTCTGCGCGTAATCTGCTGCTTG
CAAACAAAAAAACCACCGCTACCAGCGGTGGTTTGTTTGCCGGATCAAGAGCTACCAACTCTTTTTCCGA
AGGTAACTGGCTTCAGCAGAGCGCAGATACCAAATACTGTCCTTCTAGTGTAGCCGTAGTTAGGCCACCA
CTTCAAGAACTCTGTAGCACCGCCTACATACCTCGCTCTGCTAATCCTGTTACCAGTGGCTGCTGCCAGT
GGCGATAAGTCGTGTCTTACCGGGTTGGACTCAAGACGATAGTTACCGGATAAGGCGCAGCGGTCGGGCT
GAACGGGGGGTTCGTGCACACAGCCCAGCTTGGAGCGAACGACCTACACCGAACTGAGATACCTACAGCG
TGAGCTATGAGAAAGCGCCACGCTTCCCGAAGGGAGAAAGGCGGACAGGTATCCGGTAAGCGGCAGGGTC
GGAACAGGAGAGCGCACGAGGGAGCTTCCAGGGGGAAACGCCTGGTATCTTTATAGTCCTGTCGGGTTTC
GCCACCTCTGACTTGAGCGTCGATTTTTGTGATGCTCGTCAGGGGGGCGGAGCCTATGGAAAAACGCCAG
CAACGCGGCCTTTTTACGGTTCCTGGCCTTTTGCTGGCCTTTTGCTCACATGTTCTTTCCTGCGTTATCC
CCTGATTCTGTGGATAACCGTATTACCGCCTTTGAGTGAGCTGATACCGCTCGCCGCAGCCGAACGACCG
AGCGCAGCGAGTCAGTGAGCGAGGAAGCGGAAGAGCGCCTGATGCGGTATTTTCTCCTTACGCATCTGTG
CGGTATTTCACACCGCATATGGTGCACTCTCAGTACAATCTGCTCTGATGCCGCATAGTTAAGCCAGTAT
ACACTCCGCTATCGCTACGTGACTGGGTCATGGCTGCGCCCCGACACCCGCCAACACCCGCTGACGCGCC
CTGACGGGCTTGTCTGCTCCCGGCATCCGCTTACAGACAAGCTGTGACCGTCTCCGGGAGCTGCATGTGT
CAGAGGTTTTCACCGTCATCACCGAAACGCGCGAGGCAGGGTGCCTTGATGTGGGCGCCGGCGGTCGAGT
GGCGACGGCGCGGCTTGTCCGCGCCCTGGTAGATTGCCTGGCCGTAGGCCAGCCATTTTTGAGCGGCCAG
CGGCCGCGATAGGCCGACGCGAAGCGGCGGGGCGTAGGGAGCGCAGCGACCGAAGGGTAGGCGCTTTTTG
CAGCTCTTCGGCTGTGCGCTGGCCAGACAGTTATGCACAGGCCAGGCGGGTTTTAAGAGTTTTAATAAGT
TTTAAAGAGTTTTAGGCGGAAAAATCGCCTTTTTTCTCTTTTATATCAGTCACTTACATGTGTGACCGGT
TCCCAATGTACGGCTTTGGGTTCCCAATGTACGGGTTCCGGTTCCCAATGTACGGCTTTGGGTTCCCAAT
GTACGTGCTATCCACAGGAAACAGACCTTTTCGACCTTTTTCCCCTGCTAGGGCAATTTGCCCTAGCATC
TGCTCCGTACATTAGGAACCGGCGGATGCTTCGCCCTCGATCAGGTTGCGGTAGCGCATGACTAGGATCG
GGCCAGCCTGCCCCGCCTCCTCCTTCAAATCGTACTCCGGCAGGTCATTTGACCCGATCAGCTTGCGCAC
GGTGAAACAGAACTTCTTGAACTCTCCGGCGCTGCCACTGCGTTCGTAGATCGTCTTGAACAACCATCTG
GCTTCTGCCTTGCCTGCGGCGCGGCGTGCCAGGCGGTAGAGAAAACGGCCGATGCCGGGATCGATCAAAA
AGTAATCGGGGTGAACCGTCAGCACGTCCGGGTTCTTGCCTTCTGTGATCTCGCGGTACATCCAATCAGC
TAGCTCGATCTCGATGTACTCCGGCCGCCCGGTTTCGCTCTTTACGATCTTGTAGCGGCTAATCAAGGCT
TCACCCTCGGATACCGTCACCAGGCGGCCGTTCTTGGCCTTCTTCGTACGCTGCATGGCAACGTGCGTGG
TGTTTAACCGAATGCAGGTTTCTACCAGGTCGTCTTTCTGCTTTCCGCCATCGGCTCGCCGGCAGAACTT
GAGTACGTCCGCAACGTGTGGACGGAACACGCGGCCGGGCTTGTCTCCCTTCCCTTCCCGGTATCGGTTC
ATGGATTCGGTTAGATGGGAAACCGCCATCAGTACCAGGTCGTAATCCCACACACTGGCCATGCCGGCCG
GCCCTGCGGAAACCTCTACGTGCCCGTCTGGAAGCTCGTAGCGGATCACCTCGCCAGCTCGTCGGTCACG
CTTCGACAGACGGAAAACGGCCACGTCCATGATGCTGCGACTATCGCGGGTGCCCACGTCATAGAGCATC
GGAACGAAAAAATCTGGTTGCTCGTCGCCCTTGGGCGGCTTCCTAATCGACGGCGCACCGGCTGCCGGCG
GTTGCCGGGATTCTTTGCGGATTCGATCAGCGGCCGCTTGCCACGATTCACCGGGGCGTGCTTCTGCCTC
GATGCGTTGCCGCTGGGCGGCCTGCGCGGCCTTCAACTTCTCCACCAGGTCATCACCCAGCGCCGCGCCG
ATTTGTACCGGGCCGGATGGTTTGCGACCGCTCACGCCGATTCCTCGGGCTTGGGGGTTCCAGTGCCATT
GCAGGGCCGGCAGGCAACCCAGCCGCTTACGCCTGGCCAACCGCCCGTTCCTCCACACATGGGGCATTCC
ACGGCGTCGGTGCCTGGTTGTTCTTGATTTTCCATGCCGCCTCCTTTAGCCGCTAAAATTCATCTACTCA
TTTATTCATTTGCTCATTTACTCTGGTAGCTGCGCGATGTATTCAGATAGCAGCTCGGTAATGGTCTTGC
CTTGGCGTACCGCGTACATCTTCAGCTTGGTGTGATCCTCCGCCGGCAACTGAAAGTTGACCCGCTTCAT
GGCTGGCGTGTCTGCCAGGCTGGCCAACGTTGCAGCCTTGCTGCTGCGTGCGCTCGGACGGCCGGCACTT
AGCGTGTTTGTGCTTTTGCTCATTTTCTCTTTACCTCATTAACTCAAATGAGTTTTGATTTAATTTCAGC
GGCCAGCGCCTGGACCTCGCGGGCAGCGTCGCCCTCGGGTTCTGATTCAAGAACGGTTGTGCCGGCGGCG
GCAGTGCCTGGGTAGCTCACGCGCTGCGTGATACGGGACTCAAGAATGGGCAGCTCGTACCCGGCCAGCG
CCTCGGCAACCTCACCGCCGATGCGCGTGCCTTTGATCGCCCGCGACACGACAAAGGCCGCTTGTAGCCT
TCCATCCGTGACCTCAATGCGCTGCTTAACCAGCTCCACCAGGTCGGCGGTGGCCCATATGTCGTAAGGG
CTTGGCTGCACCGGAATCAGCACGAAGTCGGCTGCCTTGATCGCGGACACAGCCAAGTCCGCCGCCTGGG
GCGCTCCGTCGATCACTACGAAGTCGCGCCGGCCGATGGCCTTCACGTCGCGGTCAATCGTCGGGCGGTC
GATGCCGACAACGGTTAGCGGTTGATCTTCCCGCACGGCCGCCCAATCGCGGGCACTGCCCTGGGGATCG
GAATCGACTAACAGAACATCGGCCCCGGCGAGTTGCAGGGCGCGGGCTAGATGGGTTGCGATGGTCGTCT
TGCCTGACCCGCCTTTCTGGTTAAGTACAGCGATAACCTTCATGCGTTCCCCTTGCGTATTTGTTTATTT
ACTCATCGCATCATATACGCAGCGACCGCATGACGCAAGCTGTTTTACTCAAATACACATCACCTTTTTA
GACGGCGGCGCTCGGTTTCTTCAGCGGCCAAGCTGGCCGGCCAGGCCGCCAGCTTGGCATCAGACAAACC
GGCCAGGATTTCATGCAGCCGCACGGTTGAGACGTGCGCGGGCGGCTCGAACACGTACCCGGCCGCGATC
ATCTCCGCCTCGATCTCTTCGGTAATGAAAAACGGTTCGTCCTGGCCGTCCTGGTGCGGTTTCATGCTTG
TTCCTCTTGGCGTTCATTCTCGGCGGCCGCCAGGGCGTCGGCCTCGGTCAATGCGTCCTAGGCACCGCGC
CGCCTGGCCTCGGTGGGCGTCACTTCCTCGCTGCGCTCAAGTGCGCGGTACAGGGTCGAGCGATGCACGC
CAAGCAGTGCAGCCGCCTCTTTCACGGTGCGGCCTTCCTGGTCGATCAGCTCGCGGGCGTGCGCGATCTG
TGCCGGGGTGAGGGTAGGGCGGGGGCCAAACTTCACGCCTCGGGCCTTGGCGGCCTCGCGCCCGCTCCGG
GTGCGGTCGATGATTAGGGAACGCTCGAACTCGGCAATGCCGGCGAACACGGTCAACACCATGCGGCCGG
CCGGCGTGGTGGTGTCGGCCCACGGCTCTGCCAGGCTACGCAGGCCCGCGCCGGCCTCCTGGATGCGCTC
GGCAATGTCCAGTAGGTCGCGGGTGCTGCGGGCCAGGCGGTCTAGCCTGGTCACTGTCACAACGTCGCCA
GGGCGTAGGTGGTCAAGCATCCTGGCCAGCTCCGGGCGGTCGCGCCTGGTGCCGGTGATCTTCTCGGAAA
ACAGCTTGGTGCAGCCGGCCGCGTGCAGTTCGGCCCGTTGGTTGGTCAAGTCCTGGTCGTCGGTGCTGAC
GCGGGCATAGCCCAGCAGGCCAGCGGCGGCGCTCTTGTTCATGGCGTAATGTCTCCGGTTCTAGTCGCAA
GTATTCTACTTTATGCGACTAAAACACGCGACAAGAAAACGCCAGGAAAAGGGCAGGGCGGCAGCCTGTC
GCGTAACTTAGGACTTGTGCGACATGTCGTTTTCAGAAGACGGCTGCACTGAACGTCAGAAGCCGACTGC
ACTATAGCAGCGGAGGGGTTGGATCAAAGTACTTTGATCCCGAGGGGAACCCTGTGGTTGGCATGCACAT
ACAAATGGACGAACGGATAAACCTTTTCACGCCCTTTTAAATATCCGATTATTCTAATAAACGCTCTTTT
CTCTTAGGTTTACCCGCCAATATATCCTGTCAAACACTGATAGTTTAAACTGAAGGCGGGAAACGACAAT
CTGATCCAAGCTCAAGCTGCTCTAGCATTCGCCATTCAGGCTGCGCAACTGTTGGGAAGGGCGATCGGTG
CGGGCCTCTTCGCTATTACGCCAGCTGGCGAAAGGGGGATGTGCTGCAAGGCGATTAAGTTGGGTAACGC
CAGGGTTTTCCCAGTCACGACGTTGTAAAACGACGGCCAGTGCCAAGCTTGCATGCCTGCAGTGCAGCGT
GACCCGGTCGTGCCCCTCTCTAGAGATAATGAGCATTGCATGTCTAAGTTATAAAAAATTACCACATATT
TTTTTTGTCACACTTGTTTGAAGTGCAGTTTATCTATCTTTATACATATATTTAAACTTTACTCTACGAA
TAATATAATCTATAGTACTACAATAATATCAGTGTTTTAGAGAATCATATAAATGAACAGTTAGACATGG
TCTAAAGGACAATTGAGTATTTTGACAACAGGACTCTACAGTTTTATCTTTTTAGTGTGCATGTGTTCTC
CTTTTTTTTTGCAAATAGCTTCACCTATATAATACTTCATCCATTTTATTAGTACATCCATTTAGGGTTT
AGGGTTAATGGTTTTTATAGACTAATTTTTTTAGTACATCTATTTTATTCTATTTTAGCCTCTAAATTAA
GAAAACTAAAACTCTATTTTAGTTTTTTTATTTAATAATTTAGATATAAAATAGAATAAAATAAAGTGAC
TAAAAATTAAACAAATACCCTTTAAGAAATTAAAAAAACTAAGGAAACATTTTTCTTGTTTCGAGTAGAT
AATGCCAGCCTGTTAAACGCCGTCGACGAGTCTAACGGACACCAACCAGCGAACCAGCAGCGTCGCGTCG
GGCCAAGCGAAGCAGACGGCACGGCATCTCTGTCGCTGCCTCTGGACCCCTCTCGAGAGTTCCGCTCCAC
CGTTGGACTTGCTCCGCTGTCGGCATCCAGAAATTGCGTGGCGGAGCGGCAGACGTGAGCCGGCACGGCA
GGCGGCCTCCTCCTCCTCTCACGGCACCGGCAGCTACGGGGGATTCCTTTCCCACCGCTCCTTCGCTTTC
CCTTCCTCGCCCGCCGTAATAAATAGACACCCCCTCCACACCCTCTTTCCCCAACCTCGTGTTGTTCGGA
GCGCACACACACACAACCAGATCTCCCCCAAATCCACCCGTCGGCACCTCCGCTTCAAGGTACGCCGCTC
GTCCTCCCCCCCCCCCCCTCTCTACCTTCTCTAGATCGGCGTTCCGGTCCATGGTTAGGGCCCGGTAGTT
CTACTTCTGTTCATGTTTGTGTTAGATCCGTGTTTGTGTTAGATCCGTGCTGCTAGCGTTCGTACACGGA
TGCGACCTGTACGTCAGACACGTTCTGATTGCTAACTTGCCAGTGTTTCTCTTTGGGGAATCCTGGGATG
GCTCTAGCCGTTCCGCAGACGGGATCGATTTCATGATTTTTTTTGTTTCGTTGCATAGGGTTTGGTTTGC
CCTTTTCCTTTATTTCAATATATGCCGTGCACTTGTTTGTCGGGTCATCTTTTCATGCTTTTTTTTGTCT
TGGTTGTGATGATGTGGTCTGGTTGGGCGGTCGTTCTAGATCGGAGTAGAATTAATTCTGTTTCAAACTA
CCTGGTGGATTTATTAATTTTGGATCTGTATGTGTGTGCCATACATATTCATAGTTACGAATTGAAGATG
ATGGATGGAAATATCGATCTAGGATAGGTATACATGTTGATGCGGGTTTTACTGATGCATATACAGAGAT
GCTTTTTGTTCGCTTGGTTGTGATGATGTGGTGTGGTTGGGCGGTCGTTCATTCGTTCTAGATCGGAGTA
GAATACTGTTTCAAACTACCTGGTGTATTTATTAATTTTGGAACTGTATGTGTGTGTCATACATCTTCAT
AGTTACGAGTTTAAGATGGATGGAAATATCGATCTAGGATAGGTATACATGTTGATGTGGGTTTTACTGA
TGCATATACATGATGGCATATGCAGCATCTATTCATATGCTCTAACCTTGAGTACCTATCTATTATAATA
AACAAGTATGTTTTATAATTATTTTGATCTTGATATACTTGGATGATGGCATATGCAGCAGCTATATGTG
GATTTTTTTAGCCCTGCCTTCATACGCTATTTATTTGCTTGGTACTGTTTCTTTTGTCGATGCTCACCCT
GTTGTTTGGTGTTACTTCTGCAGGTCGACTCTAGAGGATCCCCTCGAGGCGCGCCAAGCTATCAAACAAG
TTTGTACAAAAAAGCAGGCTCCGAATTCGCCCTTCACCATGGATTACAAGGACCACGACGGGGATTACAA
GGACCACGACATTGATTACAAGGATGATGATGACAAGATGGCTCCGAAGAAGAAGAGGAAGGTTGGCATC
CACGGGGTGCCAGCTGCTGACAAGAAGTACTCGATCGGCCTCGATATTGGGACTAACTCTGTTGGCTGGG
CCGTGATCACCGACGAGTACAAGGTGCCCTCAAAGAAGTTCAAGGTCCTGGGCAACACCGATCGGCATTC
CATCAAGAAGAATCTCATTGGCGCTCTCCTGTTCGACAGCGGCGAGACGGCTGAGGCTACGCGGCTCAAG
CGCACCGCCCGCAGGCGGTACACGCGCAGGAAGAATCGCATCTGCTACCTGCAGGAGATTTTCTCCAACG
AGATGGCGAAGGTTGACGATTCTTTCTTCCACAGGCTGGAGGAGTCATTCCTCGTGGAGGAGGATAAGAA
GCACGAGCGGCATCCAATCTTCGGCAACATTGTCGACGAGGTTGCCTACCACGAGAAGTACCCTACGATC
TACCATCTGCGGAAGAAGCTCGTGGACTCCACAGATAAGGCGGACCTCCGCCTGATCTACCTCGCTCTGG
CCCACATGATTAAGTTCAGGGGCCATTTCCTGATCGAGGGGGATCTCAACCCGGACAATAGCGATGTTGA
CAAGCTGTTCATCCAGCTCGTGCAGACGTACAACCAGCTCTTCGAGGAGAACCCCATTAATGCGTCAGGC
GTCGACGCGAAGGCTATCCTGTCCGCTAGGCTCTCGAAGTCTCGGCGCCTCGAGAACCTGATCGCCCAGC
TGCCGGGCGAGAAGAAGAACGGCCTGTTCGGGAATCTCATTGCGCTCAGCCTGGGGCTCACGCCCAACTT
CAAGTCGAATTTCGATCTCGCTGAGGACGCCAAGCTGCAGCTCTCCAAGGACACATACGACGATGACCTG
GATAACCTCCTGGCCCAGATCGGCGATCAGTACGCGGACCTGTTCCTCGCTGCCAAGAATCTGTCGGACG
CCATCCTCCTGTCTGATATTCTCAGGGTGAACACCGAGATTACGAAGGCTCCGCTCTCAGCCTCCATGAT
CAAGCGCTACGACGAGCACCATCAGGATCTGACCCTCCTGAAGGCGCTGGTCAGGCAGCAGCTCCCCGAG
AAGTACAAGGAGATCTTCTTCGATCAGTCGAAGAACGGCTACGCTGGGTACATTGACGGCGGGGCCTCTC
AGGAGGAGTTCTACAAGTTCATCAAGCCGATTCTGGAGAAGATGGACGGCACGGAGGAGCTGCTGGTGAA
GCTCAATCGCGAGGACCTCCTGAGGAAGCAGCGGACATTCGATAACGGCAGCATCCCACACCAGATTCAT
CTCGGGGAGCTGCACGCTATCCTGAGGAGGCAGGAGGACTTCTACCCTTTCCTCAAGGATAACCGCGAGA
AGATCGAGAAGATTCTGACTTTCAGGATCCCGTACTACGTCGGCCCACTCGCTAGGGGCAACTCCCGCTT
CGCTTGGATGACCCGCAAGTCAGAGGAGACGATCACGCCGTGGAACTTCGAGGAGGTGGTCGACAAGGGC
GCTAGCGCTCAGTCGTTCATCGAGAGGATGACGAATTTCGACAAGAACCTGCCAAATGAGAAGGTGCTCC
CTAAGCACTCGCTCCTGTACGAGTACTTCACAGTCTACAACGAGCTGACTAAGGTGAAGTATGTGACCGA
GGGCATGAGGAAGCCGGCTTTCCTGTCTGGGGAGCAGAAGAAGGCCATCGTGGACCTCCTGTTCAAGACC
AACCGGAAGGTCACGGTTAAGCAGCTCAAGGAGGACTACTTCAAGAAGATTGAGTGCTTCGATTCGGTCG
AGATCTCTGGCGTTGAGGACCGCTTCAACGCCTCCCTGGGGACCTACCACGATCTCCTGAAGATCATTAA
GGATAAGGACTTCCTGGACAACGAGGAGAATGAGGATATCCTCGAGGACATTGTGCTGACACTCACTCTG
TTCGAGGACCGGGAGATGATCGAGGAGCGCCTGAAGACTTACGCCCATCTCTTCGATGACAAGGTCATGA
AGCAGCTCAAGAGGAGGAGGTACACCGGCTGGGGGAGGCTGAGCAGGAAGCTCATCAACGGCATTCGGGA
CAAGCAGTCCGGGAAGACGATCCTCGACTTCCTGAAGAGCGATGGCTTCGCGAACCGCAATTTCATGCAG
CTGATTCACGATGACAGCCTCACATTCAAGGAGGATATCCAGAAGGCTCAGGTGAGCGGCCAGGGGGACT
CGCTGCACGAGCATATCGCGAACCTCGCTGGCTCGCCAGCTATCAAGAAGGGGATTCTGCAGACCGTGAA
GGTTGTGGACGAGCTGGTGAAGGTCATGGGCAGGCACAAGCCTGAGAACATCGTCATTGAGATGGCCCGG
GAGAATCAGACCACGCAGAAGGGCCAGAAGAACTCACGCGAGAGGATGAAGAGGATCGAGGAGGGCATTA
AGGAGCTGGGGTCCCAGATCCTCAAGGAGCACCCGGTGGAGAACACGCAGCTGCAGAATGAGAAGCTCTA
CCTGTACTACCTCCAGAATGGCCGCGATATGTATGTGGACCAGGAGCTGGATATTAACAGGCTCAGCGAT
TACGACGTCGATCATATCGTTCCACAGTCATTCCTGAAGGATGACTCCATTGACAACAAGGTCCTCACCA
GGTCGGACAAGAACCGGGGCAAGTCTGATAATGTTCCTTCAGAGGAGGTCGTTAAGAAGATGAAGAACTA
CTGGCGCCAGCTCCTGAATGCCAAGCTGATCACGCAGCGGAAGTTCGATAACCTCACAAAGGCTGAGAGG
GGCGGGCTCTCTGAGCTGGACAAGGCGGGCTTCATCAAGAGGCAGCTGGTCGAGACACGGCAGATCACTA
AGCACGTTGCGCAGATTCTCGACTCACGGATGAACACTAAGTACGATGAGAATGACAAGCTGATCCGCGA
GGTGAAGGTCATCACCCTGAAGTCAAAGCTCGTCTCCGACTTCAGGAAGGATTTCCAGTTCTACAAGGTT
CGGGAGATCAACAATTACCACCATGCCCATGACGCGTACCTGAACGCGGTGGTCGGCACAGCTCTGATCA
AGAAGTACCCAAAGCTCGAGAGCGAGTTCGTGTACGGGGACTACAAGGTTTACGATGTGAGGAAGATGAT
CGCCAAGTCGGAGCAGGAGATTGGCAAGGCTACCGCCAAGTACTTCTTCTACTCTAACATTATGAATTTC
TTCAAGACAGAGATCACTCTGGCCAATGGCGAGATCCGGAAGCGCCCCCTCATCGAGACGAACGGCGAGA
CGGGGGAGATCGTGTGGGACAAGGGCAGGGATTTCGCGACCGTCAGGAAGGTTCTCTCCATGCCACAAGT
GAATATCGTCAAGAAGACAGAGGTCCAGACTGGCGGGTTCTCTAAGGAGTCAATTCTGCCTAAGCGGAAC
AGCGACAAGCTCATCGCCCGCAAGAAGGACTGGGATCCGAAGAAGTACGGCGGGTTCGACAGCCCCACTG
TGGCCTACTCGGTCCTGGTTGTGGCGAAGGTTGAGAAGGGCAAGTCCAAGAAGCTCAAGAGCGTGAAGGA
GCTGCTGGGGATCACGATTATGGAGCGCTCCAGCTTCGAGAAGAACCCGATCGATTTCCTGGAGGCGAAG
GGCTACAAGGAGGTGAAGAAGGACCTGATCATTAAGCTCCCCAAGTACTCACTCTTCGAGCTGGAGAACG
GCAGGAAGCGGATGCTGGCTTCCGCTGGCGAGCTGCAGAAGGGGAACGAGCTGGCTCTGCCGTCCAAGTA
TGTGAACTTCCTCTACCTGGCCTCCCACTACGAGAAGCTCAAGGGCAGCCCCGAGGACAACGAGCAGAAG
CAGCTGTTCGTCGAGCAGCACAAGCATTACCTCGACGAGATCATTGAGCAGATTTCCGAGTTCTCCAAGC
GCGTGATCCTGGCCGACGCGAATCTGGATAAGGTCCTCTCCGCGTACAACAAGCACCGCGACAAGCCAAT
CAGGGAGCAGGCTGAGAATATCATTCATCTCTTCACCCTGACGAACCTCGGCGCCCCTGCTGCTTTCAAG
TACTTCGACACAACTATCGATCGCAAGAGGTACACAAGCACTAAGGAGGTCCTGGACGCGACCCTCATCC
ACCAGTCGATTACCGGCCTCTACGAGACGCGCATCGACCTGTCTCAGCTCGGGGGCGACAAGCGGCCAGC
GGCGACGAAGAAGGCGGGGCAGGCGAAGAAGAAGAAGTGAGCTCAGAGCTTTCGTTCGTATCATCGGTTT
CGACAACGTTCGTCAAGTTCAATGCATCAGTTTCATTGCGCACACACCAGAATCCTACTGAGTTTGAGTA
TTATGGCATTGGGAAAACTGTTTTTCTTGTACCATTTGTTGTGCTTGTAATTTACTGTGTTTTTTATTCG
GTTTTCGCTATCGAACTGTGAAATGGAAATGGATGGAGAAGAGTTAATGAATGATATGGTCCTTTTGTTC
ATTCTCAAATTAATATTATTTGTTTTTTCTCTTATTTGTTGTGTGTTGAATTTGAAATTATAAGAGATAT
GCAAACATTTTGTTTTGAGTAAAAATGTGTCAAATCGTGGCCTCTAATGACCGAAGTTAATATGAGGAGT
AAAACACTTGTAGTTGTACCATTATGCTTATTCACTAGGCAACAAATATATTTTCAGACCTAGAAAAGCT
GCAAATGTTACTGAATACAAGTATGTCCTCTTGTGTTTTAGACATTTATGAACTTTCCTTTATGTAATTT
TCCAGAATCCTTGTCAGATTCTAATCATTGCTTTATAATTATAGTTATACTCATGGATTTGTAGTTGAGT
ATGAAAATATTTTTTAATGCATTTTATGACTTGCCAATTGTTCCGGAACTCTAGATAAGCTTACCGGAAA
GGGCGAATTCGCAACTTTGTATACAAAAGTTGCCCCATGGCGTTCCCTCTAGATAACGCAGGATCCTAAA
GGGATCTTTAAACATACGAACAGATCACTTAAAGTTCTTCTGAAGCAACTTAAAGTTATCAGGCATGCAT
GGATCTTGGAGGAATCAGATGTGCAGTCAGGGACCATAGCACAGGACAGGCGTCTTCTACTGGTGCTACC
AGCAAATGCTGGAAGCCGGGAACACTGGGTACGTTGGAAACCACGTGATGTGGAGTAAGATAAACTGTAG
GAGAAAAGCATTTCGTAGTGGGCCATGAAGCCTTTCAGGACATGTATTGCAGTATGGGCCGGCCCATTAC
GCAATTGGACGACAACAAAGACTAGTATTAGTACCACCTCGGCTATCCACATAGATCAAAGCTGGTTTAA
AAGAGTTGTGCAGATGATCCGTGGCAGAGACCGGCGCCGCTACAGGGCGCGTCCCATTCGCCATTCAGGC
TGCGCAACTGTTGGGAAGGGCGATCGGTGCGGGCCTCTTCGCTATTACGCCAGCTGGCGAAAGGGGGATG
TGCTGCAAGGCGATTAAGTTGGGTAACGCCAGGGTTTTCCCAGTCACGACGTTGTAAAACGACGGCCAGT
GAGCGCGCGTAATACGACTCACTATAGGGCGAATTGGGTACCGGGCCCCCCCTCGAGGTCCTCCAGCTTT
TGTTCCCTTTAGTGAGGGTTAATTGCGCGCTTGGCGTAATCATGGTCATAGCTGTTTCCTGTGTGAAATT
GTTATCCGCTCACAATTCCACACAACATACGAGCCGGAAGCATAAAGTGTAAAGCCTGGGGTGCCTAATG
AGTGAGCTAACTCACATTAATTGCGTTGCGCTCACTGCCCGCTTTCCACCGGTGGTCTCTGTTTTAGAGC
TAGAAATAGCAAGTTAAAATAAGGCTAGTCCGTTATCAACTTGAAAAAGTGGCACCGAGTCGGTGCTTTT
TTTGTCCCTTCGAAGGGCAATTCTGCAGATATCCATCACACTGGCGGCCGCTCGAGGTCGAGGGTATCGA
TAAGCTTGAATTCGACCCAGCTTTCTTGTACAAAGTGGTTCGATAATTCTTAATTAACTAGTTCTAGAGC
GGCCGCCACCGCGGTGGAGCTCGAATTTCCCCGATCGTTCAAACATTTGGCAATAAAGTTTCTTAAGATT
GAATCCTGTTGCCGGTCTTGCGATGATTATCATATAATTTCTGTTGAATTACGTTAAGCATGTAATAATT
AACATGTAATGCATGACGTTATTTATGAGATGGGTTTTTATGATTAGAGTCCCGCAATTATACATTTAAT
ACGCGATAGAAAACAAAATATAGCGCGCAAACTAGGATAAATTATCGCGCGCGGTGTCATCTATGTTACT
AGATCGGGAATTCGTAATCATGTCATAGCTGTTTCCTGTGTGAAATTGTTATCCGCTCACAATTCCACAC
AACATACGAGCCGGAAGCATAAAGTGTAAAGCCTGGGGTGCCTAATGAGTGAGCTAACTCACATTAATTG
CGTTGCGCTCACTGCCCGCTTTCCAGTCGGGAAACCTGTCGTGCCAGCTGCATTAATGAATCGGCCAACG
CGCGGGGAGAGGCGGTTTGCGTATTGGCTAGAGCAGCTTGCCAACATGGTGGAGCACGACACTCTCGTCT
ACTCCAAGAATATCAAAGATACAGTCTCAGAAGACCAAAGGGCTATTGAGACTTTTCAACAAAGGGTAAT
ATCGGGAAACCTCCTCGGATTCCATTGCCCAGCTATCTGTCACTTCATCAAAAGGACAGTAGAAAAGGAA
GGTGGCACCTACAAATGCCATCATTGCGATAAAGGAAAGGCTATCGTTCAAGATGCCTCTGCCGACAGTG
GTCCCAAAGATGGACCCCCACCCACGAGGAGCATCGTGGAAAAAGAAGACGTTCCAACCACGTCTTCAAA
GCAAGTGGATTGATGTGAACATGGTGGAGCACGACACTCTCGTCTACTCCAAGAATATCAAAGATACAGT
CTCAGAAGACCAAAGGGCTATTGAGACTTTTCAACAAAGGGTAATATCGGGAAACCTCCTCGGATTCCAT
TGCC
